Addgene plasmid #101126: pACP-tag (m)- 2 Vector
Purpose: (Empty Backbone) Mammalian expression plasmid that allows for the expression of a gene of interest fused to the N-terminus or C-terminus of ACP-tag.
Depositing lab: New England Biolabs & Ana Egana. Depositing organization: New England Biolabs.
Backbone
  Vector backbone: pACP-tag (m)- 2 Vector
  Backbone size (bp): 5543
  Vector type: Mammalian Expression
  Selectable markers: Neomycin (select with G418) ; Kanamycin
  Tag / fusion protein: ACP-tag (N terminal on backbone)
Growth in bacteria
  Bacterial resistance: Ampicillin, 100 μg/mL
  Growth temperature: 37°C
  Growth strain: DH5alpha
  Copy number: High Copy
Gene/Insert
  Gene/Insert name: None
  Tag / fusion protein: ACP-tag (N terminal on backbone)
Terms and licenses: Academic/Nonprofit Terms; Industry Terms
Depositor comments: Originally cloned at NEB. The ACP-tag is N-terminal in the vector. For more information on this plasmid, please see https://www.addgene.org/depositor-collections/neb-cell-imaging-tags/ This plasmid is covered by one or more patents, trademarks and/or copyrights owned or controlled by New England Biolabs, Inc (NEB). For more information about commercial rights, please contact NEB's Global Business Development team at .
How to cite: pACP-tag (m)- 2 Vector was a gift from New England Biolabs & Ana Egana (Addgene plasmid # 101126 ; http://n2t.net/addgene:101126 ; RRID:Addgene_101126)
