[The description below was written by a language model from this plasmid's Addgene catalogue record and pLannotate feature annotations shown in this document.]
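Description:
pACP-tag (m)- 2 Vector is a 5,543 bp empty mammalian expression backbone designed for making fusions between a gene of interest and the ACP-tag, a small tag derived from the E. coli acyl carrier protein (acpP). It is propagated in E. coli as a high-copy plasmid through a ColE1/pUC-type origin and is selected with ampicillin via the β-lactamase gene and its native promoter. No insert is present. According to the record, the tag sits in the N-terminal position on the backbone, but a gene can be cloned so that it is fused to either end of the ACP-tag.

The expression cassette is driven by the human cytomegalovirus immediate-early enhancer and promoter, followed by a T7 promoter that could support in vitro transcription, and then the ACP coding sequence. Downstream of the tag lie a chimeric adenovirus/immunoglobulin intron, an EMCV IRES and the Tn5 aminoglycoside phosphotransferase (NeoR/KanR), and the unit ends in SV40 polyadenylation signals. This layout indicates a bicistronic transcript in which the ACP fusion and the neomycin resistance marker are translated from the same CMV-driven message. G418 selection of stable mammalian lines is therefore linked to expression of the fusion. The short hits annotated as an HIV-1 LTR, SV40 large T antigen, lacI and bom are fragments, and together with the lac promoter/operator region they appear to be backbone remnants rather than functional modules.

The plasmid belongs to a collection of cell-imaging tag vectors. ACP-tag fusions are generally labelled enzymatically with coenzyme A-derived substrates, which makes the tag useful for specific fluorescent labelling of proteins, typically those on the cell surface.
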