Features (pLannotate 1.2.2; 19 found; start..end, strand, type, name):
    100..562     +  misc_feature   IRES: internal ribosome entry site (IRES) of the encephalomyocarditis virus (EMCV)
    598..1401    +  CDS            NeoR/KanR: aminoglycoside phosphotransferase from Tn5; aph(3')-II (or nptII); confers resistance to neomycin, kanamycin, and G418 (Geneticin®)
   1424..1508    +  CDS            large T antigen (fragment): large T antigen from SV40 (simian virus 40)
   1531..1652    +  polyA_signal   SV40 poly(A) signal: SV40 polyadenylation signal
   1663..1714    +  polyA_signal   SV40 poly(A) signal (fragment): SV40 polyadenylation signal
   1778..1794    -  protein_bind   lac operator: The lac repressor binds to the lac operator to inhibit transcription in E. coli. This inhibition can be relieved by adding lactose or isopropyl-β-D-thiogalactopyranoside (IPTG). lac repressor encoded by lacI
   1802..1832    -  promoter       lac promoter: promoter for the E. coli lac operon
   1847..1868    -  protein_bind   CAP binding site: CAP binding activates transcription in the presence of cAMP. E. coli catabolite activator protein
   1881..1973    -  CDS            lacI (fragment): lac repressor; lacI; The lac repressor binds to the lac operator to inhibit transcription in E. coli. This inhibition can be relieved by adding lactose or isopropyl-β-D-thiogalactopyranoside (IPTG).
   2156..2744    -  rep_origin     ori: high-copy-number ColE1/pMB1/pBR322/pUC origin of replication
   2915..3775    -  CDS            AmpR: β-lactamase; bla; confers resistance to ampicillin, carbenicillin, and related antibiotics
   3776..3880    -  promoter       AmpR promoter: bla
   3939..3991    -  misc_feature   bom (fragment): basis of mobility region from pBR322
   4146..4525    +  enhancer       CMV enhancer: human cytomegalovirus immediate early enhancer
   4526..4729    +  promoter       CMV promoter: human cytomegalovirus (CMV) immediate early promoter
   4725..4758    +  LTR            5' LTR (truncated) (fragment): truncated 5' long terminal repeat (LTR) from HIV-1
   4774..4792    +  promoter       T7 promoter: promoter for bacteriophage T7 RNA polymerase
   4886..5119    +  CDS            ACP: acyl carrier protein (ACP) from E. coli; acpP
   5230..5459    +  intron         chimeric intron: chimera between introns from adenovirus and immunoglobulin heavy chain genes
>Addgene plasmid #101126 | pACP-tag (m)- 2 Vector | addgene full sequence | sequence record 194174 | Addgene NGS Result
CCCCCCCCCTAACGTTACTGGCCGAAGCCGCTTGGAATAAGGCCGGTGTGCGTTTGTCTATATGTTATTT
TCCACCATATTGCCGTCTTTTGGCAATGTGAGGGCCCGGAAACCTGGCCCTGTCTTCTTGACGAGCATTC
CTAGGGGTCTTTCCCCTCTCGCCAAAGGAATGCAAGGTCTGTTGAATGTCGTGAAGGAAGCAGTTCCTCT
GGAAGCTTCTTGAAGACAAACAACGTCTGTAGCGACCCTTTGCAGGCAGCGGAACCCCCCACCTGGCGAC
AGGTGCCTCTGCGGCCAAAAGCCACGTGTATAAGATACACCTGCAAAGGCGGCACAACCCCAGTGCCACG
TTGTGAGTTGGATAGTTGTGGAAAGAGTCAAATGGCTCTCCTCAAGCGTATTCAACAAGGGGCTGAAGGA
TGCCCAGAAGGTACCCCATTGTATGGGATCTGATCTGGGGCCTCGGTGCACATGCTTTACATGTGTTTAG
TCGAGGTTAAAAAAACGTCTAGGCCCCCCGAACCACGGGGACGTGGTTTTCCTTTGAAAAACACGATGAT
AAGCTTGCCACAACCCGGGATAATTCCTGCAGCCAATATGGGATCGGCCATTGAACAAGATGGATTGCAC
GCAGGTTCTCCGGCCGCTTGGGTGGAGAGGCTATTCGGCTATGACTGGGCACAACAGACAATCGGCTGCT
CTGATGCCGCCGTGTTCCGGCTGTCAGCGCAGGGGCGCCCGGTTCTTTTTGTCAAGACCGACCTGTCCGG
TGCCCTGAATGAACTGCAGGACGAGGCAGCGCGGCTATCGTGGCTGGCCACGACGGGCGTTCCTTGCGCA
GCTGTGCTCGACGTTGTCACTGAAGCGGGAAGGGACTGGCTGCTATTGGGCGAAGTGCCGGGGCAGGATC
TCCTGTCATCTCACCTTGCTCCTGCCGAGAAAGTATCCATCATGGCTGATGCAATGCGGCGGCTGCATAC
GCTTGATCCGGCTACCTGCCCATTCGACCACCAAGCGAAACATCGCATCGAGCGAGCACGTACTCGGATG
GAAGCCGGTCTTGTCGATCAGGATGATCTGGACGAAGAGCATCAGGGGCTCGCGCCAGCCGAACTGTTCG
CCAGGCTCAAGGCGCGCATGCCCGACGGCGATGATCTCGTCGTGACCCATGGCGATGCCTGCTTGCCGAA
TATCATGGTGGAAAATGGCCGCTTTTCTGGATTCATCGACTGTGGCCGGCTGGGTGTGGCGGACCGCTAT
CAGGACATAGCGTTGGCTACCCGTGATATTGCTGAAGAGCTTGGCGGCGAATGGGCTGACCGCTTCCTCG
TGCTTTACGGTATCGCCGCTCCCGATTCGCAGCGCATCGCCTTCTATCGCCTTCTTGACGAGTTCTTCTG
AGGGGATCAATTCTCTAGATAACTGATCATAATCAGCCATACCACATTTGTAGAGGTTTTACTTGCTTTA
AAAAACCTCCCACACCTCCCCCTGAACCTGAAACATAAAATGAATGCAATTGTTGTTGTTAACTTGTTTA
TTGCAGCTTATAATGGTTACAAATAAAGCAATAGCATCACAAATTTCACAAATAAAGCATTTTTTTCACT
GCATTCTAGTTGTGGTTTGTCCAAACTCATCAATGTATCTTAACGCGTCGAGTGCATTCTAGTTGTGGTT
TGTCCAAACTCATCAATGTATCTTATCATGTCTGTATACCGTCGACCTCTAGCTAGAGCTTGGCGTAATC
ATGGTCATAGCTGTTTCCTGTGTGAAATTGTTATCCGCTCACAATTCCACACAACATACGAGCCGGAAGC
ATAAAGTGTAAAGCCTGGGGTGCCTAATGAGTGAGCTAACTCACATTAATTGCGTTGCGCTCACTGCCCG
CTTTCCAGTCGGGAAACCTGTCGTGCCAGCTGCATTAATGAATCGGCCAACGCGCGGGGAGAGGCGGTTT
GCGTATTGGGCGCTCTTCCGCTTCCTCGCTCACTGACTCGCTGCGCTCGGTCGTTCGGCTGCGGCGAGCG
GTATCAGCTCACTCAAAGGCGGTAATACGGTTATCCACAGAATCAGGGGATAACGCAGGAAAGAACATGT
GAGCAAAAGGCCAGCAAAAGGCCAGGAACCGTAAAAAGGCCGCGTTGCTGGCGTTTTTCCATAGGCTCCG
CCCCCCTGACGAGCATCACAAAAATCGACGCTCAAGTCAGAGGTGGCGAAACCCGACAGGACTATAAAGA
TACCAGGCGTTTCCCCCTGGAAGCTCCCTCGTGCGCTCTCCTGTTCCGACCCTGCCGCTTACCGGATACC
TGTCCGCCTTTCTCCCTTCGGGAAGCGTGGCGCTTTCTCATAGCTCACGCTGTAGGTATCTCAGTTCGGT
GTAGGTCGTTCGCTCCAAGCTGGGCTGTGTGCACGAACCCCCCGTTCAGCCCGACCGCTGCGCCTTATCC
GGTAACTATCGTCTTGAGTCCAACCCGGTAAGACACGACTTATCGCCACTGGCAGCAGCCACTGGTAACA
GGATTAGCAGAGCGAGGTATGTAGGCGGTGCTACAGAGTTCTTGAAGTGGTGGCCTAACTACGGCTACAC
TAGAAGAACAGTATTTGGTATCTGCGCTCTGCTGAAGCCAGTTACCTTCGGAAAAAGAGTTGGTAGCTCT
TGATCCGGCAAACAAACCACCGCTGGTAGCGGTGGTTTTTTTGTTTGCAAGCAGCAGATTACGCGCAGAA
AAAAAGGATCTCAAGAAGATCCTTTGATCTTTTCTACGGGGTCTGACGCTCAGTGGAACGAAAACTCACG
TTAAGGGATTTTGGTCATGAGATTATCAAAAAGGATCTTCACCTAGATCCTTTTAAATTAAAAATGAAGT
TTTAAATCAATCTAAAGTATATATGAGTAAACTTGGTCTGACAGTTACCAATGCTTAATCAGTGAGGCAC
CTATCTCAGCGATCTGTCTATTTCGTTCATCCATAGTTGCCTGACTCCCCGTCGTGTAGATAACTACGAT
ACGGGAGGGCTTACCATCTGGCCCCAGTGCTGCAATGATACCGCGAGACCCACGCTCACCGGCTCCAGAT
TTATCAGCAATAAACCAGCCAGCCGGAAGGGCCGAGCGCAGAAGTGGTCCTGCAACTTTATCCGCCTCCA
TCCAGTCTATTAATTGTTGCCGGGAAGCTAGAGTAAGTAGTTCGCCAGTTAATAGTTTGCGCAACGTTGT
TGCCATTGCTACAGGCATCGTGGTGTCACGCTCGTCGTTTGGTATGGCTTCATTCAGCTCCGGTTCCCAA
CGATCAAGGCGAGTTACATGATCCCCCATGTTGTGCAAAAAAGCGGTTAGCTCCTTCGGTCCTCCGATCG
TTGTCAGAAGTAAGTTGGCCGCAGTGTTATCACTCATGGTTATGGCAGCACTGCATAATTCTCTTACTGT
CATGCCATCCGTAAGATGCTTTTCTGTGACTGGTGAGTACTCAACCAAGTCATTCTGAGAATAGTGTATG
CGGCGACCGAGTTGCTCTTGCCCGGCGTCAATACGGGATAATACCGCGCCACATAGCAGAACTTTAAAAG
TGCTCATCATTGGAAAACGTTCTTCGGGGCGAAAACTCTCAAGGATCTTACCGCTGTTGAGATCCAGTTC
GATGTAACCCACTCGTGCACCCAACTGATCTTCAGCATCTTTTACTTTCACCAGCGTTTCTGGGTGAGCA
AAAACAGGAAGGCAAAATGCCGCAAAAAAGGGAATAAGGGCGACACGGAAATGTTGAATACTCATACTCT
TCCTTTTTCAATATTATTGAAGCATTTATCAGGGTTATTGTCTCATGAGCGGATACATATTTGAATGTAT
TTAGAAAAATAAACAAATAGGGGTTCCGCGCACATTTCCCCGAAAAGTGCCACCTGACGTCGACGGATCG
GGAGATCTCCCGATCCCCTATGGTGCACTCTCAGTACAATCTGCTCTGATGCCGCATAGTTAAGCCAGTA
TCTGCTCCCTGCTTGTGTGTTGGAGGTCGCTGAGTAGTGCGCGAGCAAAATTTAAGCTACAACAAGGCAA
GGCTTGACCGACAATTGCATGAAGAATCTGCTTAGGGTTAGGCGTTTTGCGCTGCTTCGCGATGTACGGG
CCAGATATACGCGTTGACATTGATTATTGACTAGTTATTAATAGTAATCAATTACGGGGTCATTAGTTCA
TAGCCCATATATGGAGTTCCGCGTTACATAACTTACGGTAAATGGCCCGCCTGGCTGACCGCCCAACGAC
CCCCGCCCATTGACGTCAATAATGACGTATGTTCCCATAGTAACGCCAATAGGGACTTTCCATTGACGTC
AATGGGTGGAGTATTTACGGTAAACTGCCCACTTGGCAGTACATCAAGTGTATCATATGCCAAGTACGCC
CCCTATTGACGTCAATGACGGTAAATGGCCCGCCTGGCATTATGCCCAGTACATGACCTTATGGGACTTT
CCTACTTGGCAGTACATCTACGTATTAGTCATCGCTATTACCATGGTGATGCGGTTTTGGCAGTACATCA
ATGGGCGTGGATAGCGGTTTGACTCACGGGGATTTCCAAGTCTCCACCCCATTGACGTCAATGGGAGTTT
GTTTTGGCACCAAAATCAACGGGACTTTCCAAAATGTCGTAACAACTCCGCCCCATTGACGCAAATGGGC
GGTAGGCGTGTACGGTGGGAGGTCTATATAAGCAGAGCTCTCTGGCTAACTAGAGAACCCACTGCTTACT
GGCTTATCGAAATTAATACGACTCACTATAGGGAGACCCAAGCTTGGTACCGAGCTCGGATCGTCGCTAG
CGATATCGGCGCGCCAGCATTTAAATCTGTACAGACCGGTGAATTCAAGCTTACCATGAGCACTATCGAA
GAACGCGTTAAGAAAATTATCGGCGAACAGCTGGGCGTTAAGCAGGAAGAAGTTACCAACAATGCTTCTT
TCGTTGAAGACCTGGGCGCGGATTCTCTTGACACCGTTGAGCTGGTAATGGCTCTGGAAGAAGAGTTTGA
TACTGAGATTCCGGACGAAGAAGCTGAGAAAATCACCACCGTTCAGGCTGCCATTGATTACATCAACGGC
CACCAGGCGCCTGCAGGCGGATCCGCGTTTAAACTCGAGGTTAATTAATGAGCGGCCGCATAGATAACTG
ATCCAGTGTGCTGGAATTAATTCGCTGTCTGCGAGGGCCAGCTGTTGGGGTGAGTACTCCCTCTCAAAAG
CGGGCATGACTTCTGCGCTAAGATTGTCAGTTTCCAAAAACGAGGAGGATTTGATATTCACCTGGCCCGC
GGTGATGCCTTTGAGGGTGGCCGCGTCCATCTGGTCAGAAAAGACAATCTTTTTGTTGTCAAGCTTGAGG
TGTGGCAGGCTTGAGATCTGGCCATACACTTGAGTGACAATGACATCCACTTTGCCTTTCTCTCCACAGG
TGTCCACTCCCAGGTCCAACTGCAGGTCGAGCATGCATCTAGGGCGGCCAATTCCGCCCCTCTCCCCCCC
CCCCTTTTCCCTC
